>Addgene plasmid #34281 | KHBD00127 | depositor partial sequence | sequence record 40848 | KHBD00127 sequence 1197 bps
ATGGAAAACCATTTCAGCGCCACCAGTCGCCCCTCAGCCACGCCCAGAATGTGCACCACCGCCTCTGCCG
TCGGTGCTGCCGCCAGCGCCGCCGCCGCCGCCGGCAACAACAATAACAACAGCAATAGCAGCAGCAACAA
CAACGCAACAACCGGCAACAATTTAAGTGTTAGCACTGCAGCCGGAGGAGCCACAAATGCCGCAGCAACG
GCACAACCCATCCAAGTGATACCAATGCCCATGCTGCCCACCGGAGCGGCGCAAATCATAATTGGCCAGC
AGCCACAGGGTCAGGCGACGGCGACGGGTCTGCAGCCACAATTGATACCGCTGCAGGCCAACCAGATTAT
GCTGCAGGCTGCGCAGCAGCAGCCACAGATGCAGGTGATGCAGCTGCCCGATGGCCAGACTATATTCTAT
CAGACGCCCACCATTGCCGCCTTGGATCCGAATGCAGCGGCCAACGCCGCAGCTGCCATGGCAGCCCAGC
CGACGCCGCACTACCTCAATATCAATGGGCAGCTGGTGCAGATCAATCCAGCACCGAGCGCTAATCAGGC
GGCACCCACAGCTGGGCAACAGATTATAATGGTGCCGCAGACAGCGATGGCAGCGGTGAATGCAGCGGCC
GCCAATGCCGGAGTAGGCGCCGGAGTGGGCACAGTGGTTACCCAACAACAACAGCAGCAGCATCAACAAG
TACAATCCCAGACCCAAAACCAGCAGCAGCAGCAACAGCAGCAGACGGTGGCGGCGGTGGCTGCCAGTGC
TGCAGTCAATAATATAAGCGCCGATGTCAGCACAAGTACAACTGGAACGAATACGAACAGCGAGGACGAG
AGCTCCAAGGGCGAGGCGGACGAGGAGCCGCTCTATGTGAATGCCAAGCAGTACAAACGTATTCTCATTC
GGCGGCAGGCCAGGGCCAAGCTAGAGTCGCGCATACCCAAGGAACGGTGCAAGTATCTGCACGAATCTCG
TCATCGCCACGCCATGAATCGGGCTCGTGGCGAGGGTGGTCGCTTCCATTCGGCACAGGAGAAGGGCGAC
CAAGATTCGTCCGGCCCGGAAGGCGGCAGCATGCCAATGGCGTCCAGTGGCGGCGTCACCCTCAGCCGTG
GCACGGCACGTGCTCCGCCCAAACTGATCGCGCCACATCAAACGCCCAGCATTACCATAACGGCGATCAA
ATCGGAA
