>Addgene plasmid #34281 | KHBD00127 | addgene partial sequence | sequence record 41944 | M13-Rev 5'-CAGGAAACAGCTATGACC-3'
TTTTATTTTGACTGATAGTGACCTGTTCGTTGCAACAAATTGATAAGCAATGCTTTCTTATAATGCCAAC
TTTGTACAAGAAAGTTGGCAATTCCGATTTGATCGCCGTTATGGTAATGCTGGGCGTTTGATGTGGCGCG
ATCAGTTTGGGCGGAGCACGTGCCGTGCCACGGCTGAGGGTGACGCCGCCACTGGACGCCATTGGCATGC
TGCCGCCTTCCGGGCCGGACGAATCTTGGTCGCCCTTCTCCTGTGCCGAATGGAAGCGACCACCCTCGCC
ACGAGCCCGATTCATGGCGTGGCGATGACGAGATTCGTGCAGATACTTGCACCGTTCCTTGGGTATGCGC
GACTCTAGCTTGGCCCTGGCCTGCCGCCGAATGAGAATACGTTTGTACTGCTTGGCATTCACATAGAGCG
GCTCCTCGTCCGCCTCGCCCTTGGAGCTCTCGTCCTCGCTGTTCGTATTCGTTCCAGTTGTACTTGTGCT
GACATCGGCGCTTATATTATTGACTGCAGCACTGGCAGCCACCGCCGCCACCGTCTGCTGCTGTTGCTGC
TGCTGCTGGTTTTGGGTCTGGGATTGTACTTGTTGATGCTGCTGCTGTTGTTGTTGGGTAACCACTGTGC
CCACTCCGGCGCCTACTCCGGCATTGGCGGCCGCTGCATTCACCGCTGCCATCGCTGTCTGCGGCACCAT
TATAATCTGTTGCCCAGCTGTGGGTGCCGCCTGATTAGCGCTCGGTGCTGGATTGATCTGCACCAGCTGC
