[The description below was written by a language model from this plasmid's Addgene catalogue record.]
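Description:
KHBD00127 is a Gateway entry-type clone built in the pDONR221 donor vector backbone (Invitrogen), carrying the open reading frame of the Drosophila melanogaster gene CG3891, which corresponds to Nf-YA (also listed as dNF-YA, FBgn0035993). The insert is recorded as 1197 bp in a backbone of about 2.5 kb without insert. The plasmid is maintained in E. coli as a high-copy construct under kanamycin selection. No feature table accompanies the record, so the positions of the origin, resistance cassette and recombination sites are not documented here. In general, inserting an ORF into pDONR221 by Gateway recombination replaces the vector's counter-selectable cassette and leaves the insert flanked by attL sites, with M13 forward and reverse primer sites on either side for sequence verification, consistent with the sequencing primers listed.

The construct has no stated promoter driving the insert and is not an expression plasmid. Instead it serves as a shuttle from which the ORF can be moved by recombination into Gateway destination vectors of choice. The depositor notes that ORFs in this collection were cloned open-ended, without a stop codon, which allows in-frame C-terminal fusions to tags or domains supplied by the destination vector, while also meaning that a stop codon must come from the recipient vector. The associated publication concerns automated protein-DNA interaction screening of Drosophila regulatory elements, which suggests that this clone belongs to a fly ORF resource intended for such screens, although the record does not specify the downstream destination vectors or assay format.
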