Addgene plasmid #34281: KHBD00127
Depositing lab: Bart Deplancke. Depositing organization: Swiss Federal Institute of Technology (EPFL). Publication: Automated protein-DNA interaction screening of Drosophila regulatory elements. Korneel Hens, Jean-Daniel Feuz, Alina Isakova, Antonina Lagovitina, Andreas Massouras, Julien Bryois, Patrick Callaerts, Susan E. Celniker, Bart Deplancke. Nat Methods. 2011 Oct 30;8(12):1065-70. 10.1038/nmeth.1763 PubMed 22037703.
Backbone
  Vector backbone: pDONR221
  Backbone manufacturer: Invitrogen
  Backbone size w/o insert (bp): 2536
  Vector type: Gateway Donor Vector
Growth in bacteria
  Bacterial resistance: Kanamycin, 50 μg/mL
  Growth temperature: 37°C
  Growth strain: DH5alpha
  Copy number: High Copy
Gene/Insert
  Gene/Insert name: CG3891 (alt names: FBgn0035993; CG3891)
  Species: D. melanogaster (fly)
  Insert size (bp): 1197
  Entrez Gene: Nf-YA (a.k.a. Dmel_CG3891, CG3891, Dmel\CG3891, NF-YA, dNF-YA)
  Cloning method: Gateway Cloning
  Sequencing primers: 5′ M13F; 3′ M13R
Terms and licenses: Academic/Nonprofit Terms; Industry Terms: Not Available to Industry
Depositor comments: Please note that the ORFs in this collection were cloned open-ended (without a stop codon).
How to cite: KHBD00127 was a gift from Bart Deplancke (Addgene plasmid # 34281 ; http://n2t.net/addgene:34281 ; RRID:Addgene_34281)
